Addgene plasmid #171782: pET28-MBP-super TEV protease
Purpose: Expresses Maltose-binding protein-super TEV protease in bacterial cytoplasm. This protease version performs well in the absence of added reducing agent.
Depositing lab: Mark Howarth. Depositing organization: University of Oxford. Publication: DogCatcher allows loop-friendly protein-protein ligation. Keeble AH, Yadav VK, Ferla MP, Bauer CC, Chuntharpursat-Bon E, Huang J, Bon RS, Howarth M. Cell Chem Biol. 2021 Jul 28. pii: S2451-9456(21)00315-9. doi: 10.1016/j.chembiol.2021.07.005. PubMed 34324879.
Backbone
  Vector backbone: pET28a
  Backbone size w/o insert (bp): 5369
  Total vector size (bp): 7295
  Vector type: Bacterial Expression
Growth in bacteria
  Bacterial resistance: Kanamycin, 50 μg/mL
  Growth temperature: 37°C
  Growth strain: DH5alpha
  Copy number: High Copy
Gene/Insert
  Gene/Insert name: MBP-sTEV
  Species: Synthetic
  Insert size (bp): 1926
  Mutation: No internal TEV cleavage site between the MBP and TEV protease. The TEV protease domain contains the following solubility/stability mutations (numbers refer to the standard TEV protease numbering scheme): C19V L56V C110V C130S S135G and S219D
  Promoter: T7
  Tag / fusion protein: Internal His6 tag; Arg6 tag (C terminal on insert)
  Cloning method: Gibson Cloning
  Sequencing primers: 5′ T7F; 3′ T7R
Terms and licenses: Academic/Nonprofit Terms; Industry Terms: Not Available to Industry
Depositor comments: Please note: This plasmid exists as a multimer. This is not expected to impact the end function of the plasmid. Please refer to the Addgene Blog post on multimers for more information: https://blog.addgene.org/plasmids-101-dimers-and-multimers
How to cite: pET28-MBP-super TEV protease was a gift from Mark Howarth (Addgene plasmid # 171782 ; http://n2t.net/addgene:171782 ; RRID:Addgene_171782)
