[The description below was written by a language model from this plasmid's Addgene catalogue record and pLannotate feature annotations shown in this document.]
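Description:
pET28-MBP-super TEV protease is a bacterial expression plasmid built on the pET28a backbone for cytoplasmic production of a maltose-binding protein–TEV protease fusion in E. coli. It is maintained under kanamycin selection (aph(3')-Ia) and replicates from a ColE1/pBR322-type origin with the adjacent bom and rop elements. An f1 origin is also present. The catalogue lists it as high copy, although rop normally moderates copy number. The depositor notes that the plasmid exists as a multimer, which is not expected to affect function. The sequenced record is 7,170 nt, slightly shorter than the 7,295 bp total given in the catalogue.

The synthetic MBP-sTEV insert (about 1.9 kb) sits downstream of a T7 promoter, lac operator and T7 gene 10 ribosome binding site, and ends at the T7 terminator. The plasmid-borne lacI supplies repressor, so expression is IPTG-inducible in hosts that provide T7 RNA polymerase. The MBP portion lacks a signal sequence, keeping the fusion in the cytosol, where MBP acts as a solubility partner. Because there is no TEV cleavage site between MBP and the protease, the two domains stay joined rather than self-cleaving. An internal His6 tag, which probably corresponds to the short "capTEV" fragment annotated just before the protease, allows metal-affinity purification, and the insert carries a C-terminal Arg6 tag. The small "9xHis" and "SET1" fragments annotated after the protease appear to be residual pET28a vector sequence.

The protease domain carries the solubility and stability substitutions C19V, L56V, C110V, C130S, S135G and S219D. According to the record, this "super TEV" variant performs well without added reducing agent. The plasmid therefore serves as a source of recombinant TEV protease for removing tags from proteins, including under conditions where reductants are undesirable.
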