Features (pLannotate 1.2.2; 21 found; start..end, strand, type, name):
    245..264     +  CDS            capTEV™ (fragment): composite tag for in vivo biotinylation, TEV protease cleavage, and 6xHis tagging
    263..970     +  CDS            TEV protease: tobacco etch virus protease (Kapust et al., 2001)
   1013..1030    +  CDS            9xHis (fragment): 9xHis affinity tag
   1040..1089    +  CDS            SET1 (fragment): solubility-enhancement tag derived from T7 phage gene 10B
   1097..1144    +  terminator     T7 terminator: transcription terminator for bacteriophage T7 RNA polymerase
   1181..1609    +  rep_origin     f1 ori (sequence partly withheld): f1 bacteriophage origin of replication; arrow indicates direction of (+) strand synthesis
   1662..1719    +  promoter       AmpR promoter (fragment): bla
   1728..2543    -  CDS            KanR: aminoglycoside phosphotransferase; aph(3')-Ia; confers resistance to kanamycin in bacteria or G418 (Geneticin®) in eukaryotes
   2665..3253    +  rep_origin     ori: high-copy-number ColE1/pMB1/pBR322/pUC origin of replication
   3439..3578    -  misc_feature   bom: basis of mobility region from pBR322
   3680..3871    -  CDS            rop: Rop protein, which maintains plasmids at low copy number; rop
   3888..4268    +  CDS            YPB1_ECOLX: Protein predicted: Swiss-Prot protein existence level 4. From Escherichia coli.
   4340..4631    -  CDS            TcR (fragment): tetracycline efflux protein; tet; confers resistance to tetracycline
   4646..4667    -  protein_bind   CAP binding site: CAP binding activates transcription in the presence of cAMP. E. coli catabolite activator protein
   4680..5762    -  CDS            lacI: lac repressor; lacI; The lac repressor binds to the lac operator to inhibit transcription in E. coli. This inhibition can be relieved by adding lactose or isopropyl-β-D-thiogalactopyranoside (IPTG).
   5763..5840    -  promoter       lacI promoter: lacI
   5848..6127    -  CDS            TcR (fragment): tetracycline efflux protein; tet; confers resistance to tetracycline
   6149..6167    +  promoter       T7 promoter: promoter for bacteriophage T7 RNA polymerase
   6168..6192    +  protein_bind   lac operator: The lac repressor binds to the lac operator to inhibit transcription in E. coli. This inhibition can be relieved by adding lactose or isopropyl-β-D-thiogalactopyranoside (IPTG). lac repressor encoded by lacI
   6207..6229    +  RBS            RBS: efficient ribosome binding site from bacteriophage T7 gene 10 (Olins and Rangwala, 1989)
   6241..166     +  CDS            MBP (fragment) (across the origin): maltose binding protein from E. coli; malE (mutated); This version of the gene does not encode a signal sequence, so MBP will remain in the cytosol.
>Addgene plasmid #171782 | pET28-MBP-super TEV protease | addgene full sequence | sequence record 443047 | Addgene NGS Result
GGCGAAAGATCCACGTATTGCCGCCACCATGGAAAACGCCCAGAAAGGTGAAATCATGCCGAACATCCCG
CAGATGTCCGCTTTCTGGTATGCCGTGCGTACTGCGGTGATCAACGCCGCCAGCGGTCGTCAGACTGTCG
ATGAAGCCCTGAAAGACGCGCAGACTAATTCGAGCTCGAACAACAACAACAATAACAATAACAACAACCT
CGGGATCGAGGGAAGGGGAGATTTTGCAGGTCATCATCATCATCATCATCATGGAGAAAGCTTGTTTAAG
GGGCCGCGTGATTACAACCCGATATCGAGCACCATTGTTCATTTGACGAATGAATCTGATGGGCACACAA
CATCGTTGTATGGTATTGGATTTGGTCCCTTCATCATTACAAACAAGCACTTGTTTAGAAGAAATAATGG
AACACTGGTGGTCCAATCACTACATGGTGTATTCAAGGTCAAGAACACCACGACTTTGCAACAACACCTC
ATTGATGGGAGGGACATGATAATTATTCGCATGCCTAAGGATTTCCCACCATTTCCTCAAAAGCTGAAAT
TTAGAGAGCCACAAAGGGAAGAGCGCATAGTCCTTGTGACAACCAACTTCCAAACTAAGAGCATGTCTAG
CATGGTGTCAGACACTAGTTCGACATTCCCTTCAGGAGATGGCATATTCTGGAAGCATTGGATTCAAACC
AAGGATGGGCAGTGTGGCAGTCCATTAGTATCAACTAGAGATGGGTTCATTGTTGGTATACACTCAGCAT
CGAATTTCACCAACACAAACAATTATTTCACAAGCGTGCCGAAAAACTTCATGGAATTGTTGACAAATCA
GGAGGCGCAGCAGTGGGTTAGTGGTTGGCGATTAAATGCTGACTCAGTATTGTGGGGAGGCCATAAAGTT
TTCATGGACAAACCTGAAGAGCCTTTTCAGCCAGTTAAGGAAGCGACTCAACTCATGAATCGTCGTCGCC
GTCGCTAATAAAAGCTTGCGGCCGCACTCGAGCACCACCACCACCACCACTGAGATCCGGCTGCTAACAA
AGCCCGAAAGGAAGCTGAGTTGGCTGCTGCCACCGCTGAGCAATAACTAGCATAACCCCTTGGGGCCTCT
AAACGGGTCTTGAGGGGTTTTTTGCTGAAAGGAGGAACTATATCCGGATTGGCGAATGGG
[124 nt withheld, positions 1181-1304]
C
[91 nt withheld, positions 1306-1396]
A
[49 nt withheld, positions 1398-1446]
CCTTTGACGTTGGAGTCCACGTTCTTT
[37 nt withheld, positions 1474-1510]
ACCCTATCTCGGTCTATTCTTTTGATTTATAAGGGATTTTGCCGATTTCGGCCTATTGGTTAAAAAATGA
GCTGATTTAACAAAAATTTAACGCGAATTTTAACAAAATATTAACGCTTACAATTTAGGTGGCACTTTTC
GGGGAAATGTGCGCGGAACCCCTATTTGTTTATTTTTCTAAATACATTCAAATATGTATCCGCTCATGAA
TTAATTCTTAGAAAAACTCATCGAGCATCAAATGAAACTGCAATTTATTCATATCAGGATTATCAATACC
ATATTTTTGAAAAAGCCGTTTCTGTAATGAAGGAGAAAACTCACCGAGGCAGTTCCATAGGATGGCAAGA
TCCTGGTATCGGTCTGCGATTCCGACTCGTCCAACATCAATACAACCTATTAATTTCCCCTCGTCAAAAA
TAAGGTTATCAAGTGAGAAATCACCATGAGTGACGACTGAATCCGGTGAGAATGGCAAAAGTTTATGCAT
TTCTTTCCAGACTTGTTCAACAGGCCAGCCATTACGCTCGTCATCAAAATCACTCGCATCAACCAAACCG
TTATTCATTCGTGATTGCGCCTGAGCGAGACGAAATACGCGATCGCTGTTAAAAGGACAATTACAAACAG
GAATCGAATGCAACCGGCGCAGGAACACTGCCAGCGCATCAACAATATTTTCACCTGAATCAGGATATTC
TTCTAATACCTGGAATGCTGTTTTCCCGGGGATCGCAGTGGTGAGTAACCATGCATCATCAGGAGTACGG
ATAAAATGCTTGATGGTCGGAAGAGGCATAAATTCCGTCAGCCAGTTTAGTCTGACCATCTCATCTGTAA
CATCATTGGCAACGCTACCTTTGCCATGTTTCAGAAACAACTCTGGCGCATCGGGCTTCCCATACAATCG
ATAGATTGTCGCACCTGATTGCCCGACATTATCGCGAGCCCATTTATACCCATATAAATCAGCATCCATG
TTGGAATTTAATCGCGGCCTAGAGCAAGACGTTTCCCGTTGAATATGGCTCATAACACCCCTTGTATTAC
TGTTTATGTAAGCAGACAGTTTTATTGTTCATGACCAAAATCCCTTAACGTGAGTTTTCGTTCCACTGAG
CGTCAGACCCCGTAGAAAAGATCAAAGGATCTTCTTGAGATCCTTTTTTTCTGCGCGTAATCTGCTGCTT
GCAAACAAAAAAACCACCGCTACCAGCGGTGGTTTGTTTGCCGGATCAAGAGCTACCAACTCTTTTTCCG
AAGGTAACTGGCTTCAGCAGAGCGCAGATACCAAATACTGTCCTTCTAGTGTAGCCGTAGTTAGGCCACC
ACTTCAAGAACTCTGTAGCACCGCCTACATACCTCGCTCTGCTAATCCTGTTACCAGTGGCTGCTGCCAG
TGGCGATAAGTCGTGTCTTACCGGGTTGGACTCAAGACGATAGTTACCGGATAAGGCGCAGCGGTCGGGC
TGAACGGGGGGTTCGTGCACACAGCCCAGCTTGGAGCGAACGACCTACACCGAACTGAGATACCTACAGC
GTGAGCTATGAGAAAGCGCCACGCTTCCCGAAGGGAGAAAGGCGGACAGGTATCCGGTAAGCGGCAGGGT
CGGAACAGGAGAGCGCACGAGGGAGCTTCCAGGGGGAAACGCCTGGTATCTTTATAGTCCTGTCGGGTTT
CGCCACCTCTGACTTGAGCGTCGATTTTTGTGATGCTCGTCAGGGGGGCGGAGCCTATGGAAAAACGCCA
GCAACGCGGCCTTTTTACGGTTCCTGGCCTTTTGCTGGCCTTTTGCTCACATGTTCTTTCCTGCGTTATC
CCCTGATTCTGTGGATAACCGTATTACCGCCTTTGAGTGAGCTGATACCGCTCGCCGCAGCCGAACGACC
GAGCGCAGCGAGTCAGTGAGCGAGGAAGCGGAAGAGCGCCTGATGCGGTATTTTCTCCTTACGCATCTGT
GCGGTATTTCACACCGCAATGGTGCACTCTCAGTACAATCTGCTCTGATGCCGCATAGTTAAGCCAGTAT
ACACTCCGCTATCGCTACGTGACTGGGTCATGGCTGCGCCCCGACACCCGCCAACACCCGCTGACGCGCC
CTGACGGGCTTGTCTGCTCCCGGCATCCGCTTACAGACAAGCTGTGACCGTCTCCGGGAGCTGCATGTGT
CAGAGGTTTTCACCGTCATCACCGAAACGCGCGAGGCAGCTGCGGTAAAGCTCATCAGCGTGGTCGTGAA
GCGATTCACAGATGTCTGCCTGTTCATCCGCGTCCAGCTCGTTGAGTTTCTCCAGAAGCGTTAATGTCTG
GCTTCTGATAAAGCGGGCCATGTTAAGGGCGGTTTTTTCCTGTTTGGTCACTGATGCCTCCGTGTAAGGG
GGATTTCTGTTCATGGGGGTAATGATACCGATGAAACGAGAGAGGATGCTCACGATACGGGTTACTGATG
ATGAACATGCCCGGTTACTGGAACGTTGTGAGGGTAAACAACTGGCGGTATGGATGCGGCGGGACCAGAG
AAAAATCACTCAGGGTCAATGCCAGCGCTTCGTTAATACAGATGTAGGTGTTCCACAGGGTAGCCAGCAG
CATCCTGCGATGCAGATCCGGAACATAATGGTGCAGGGCGCTGACTTCCGCGTTTCCAGACTTTACGAAA
CACGGAAACCGAAGACCATTCATGTTGTTGCTCAGGTCGCAGACGTTTTGCAGCAGCAGTCGCTTCACGT
TCGCTCGCGTATCGGTGATTCATTCTGCTAACCAGTAAGGCAACCCCGCCAGCCTAGCCGGGTCCTCAAC
GACAGGAGCACGATCATGCGCACCCGTGGGGCCGCCATGCCGGCGATAATGGCCTGCTTCTCGCCGAAAC
GTTTGGTGGCGGGACCAGTGACGAAGGCTTGAGCGAGGGCGTGCAAGATTCCGAATACCGCAAGCGACAG
GCCGATCATCGTCGCGCTCCAGCGAAAGCGGTCCTCGCCGAAAATGACCCAGAGCGCTGCCGGCACCTGT
CCTACGAGTTGCATGATAAAGAAGACAGTCATAAGTGCGGCGACGATAGTCATGCCCCGCGCCCACCGGA
AGGAGCTGACTGGGTTGAAGGCTCTCAAGGGCATCGGTCGAGATCCCGGTGCCTAATGAGTGAGCTAACT
TACATTAATTGCGTTGCGCTCACTGCCCGCTTTCCAGTCGGGAAACCTGTCGTGCCAGCTGCATTAATGA
ATCGGCCAACGCGCGGGGAGAGGCGGTTTGCGTATTGGGCGCCAGGGTGGTTTTTCTTTTCACCAGTGAG
ACGGGCAACAGCTGATTGCCCTTCACCGCCTGGCCCTGAGAGAGTTGCAGCAAGCGGTCCACGCTGGTTT
GCCCCAGCAGGCGAAAATCCTGTTTGATGGTGGTTAACGGCGGGATATAACATGAGCTGTCTTCGGTATC
GTCGTATCCCACTACCGAGATATCCGCACCAACGCGCAGCCCGGACTCGGTAATGGCGCGCATTGCGCCC
AGCGCCATCTGATCGTTGGCAACCAGCATCGCAGTGGGAACGATGCCCTCATTCAGCATTTGCATGGTTT
GTTGAAAACCGGACATGGCACTCCAGTCGCCTTCCCGTTCCGCTATCGGCTGAATTTGATTGCGAGTGAG
ATATTTATGCCAGCCAGCCAGACGCAGACGCGCCGAGACAGAACTTAATGGGCCCGCTAACAGCGCGATT
TGCTGGTGACCCAATGCGACCAGATGCTCCACGCCCAGTCGCGTACCGTCTTCATGGGAGAAAATAATAC
TGTTGATGGGTGTCTGGTCAGAGACATCAAGAAATAACGCCGGAACATTAGTGCAGGCAGCTTCCACAGC
AATGGCATCCTGGTCATCCAGCGGATAGTTAATGATCAGCCCACTGACGCGTTGCGCGAGAAGATTGTGC
ACCGCCGCTTTACAGGCTTCGACGCCGCTTCGTTCTACCATCGACACCACCACGCTGGCACCCAGTTGAT
CGGCGCGAGATTTAATCGCCGCGACAATTTGCGACGGCGCGTGCAGGGCCAGACTGGAGGTGGCAACGCC
AATCAGCAACGACTGTTTGCCCGCCAGTTGTTGTGCCACGCGGTTGGGAATGTAATTCAGCTCCGCCATC
GCCGCTTCCACTTTTTCCCGCGTTTTCGCAGAAACGTGGCTGGCCTGGTTCACCACGCGGGAAACGGTCT
GATAAGAGACACCGGCATACTCTGCGACATCGTATAACGTTACTGGTTTCACATTCACCACCCTGAATTG
ACTCTCTTCCGGGCGCTATCATGCCATACCGCGAAAGGTTTTGCGCCATTCGATGGTGTCCGGGATCTCG
ACGCTCTCCCTTATGCGACTCCTGCATTAGGAAGCAGCCCAGTAGTAGGTTGAGGCCGTTGAGCACCGCC
GCCGCAAGGAATGGTGCATGCAAGGAGATGGCGCCCAACAGTCCCCCGGCCACGGGGCCTGCCACCATAC
CCACGCCGAAACAAGCGCTCATGAGCCCGAAGTGGCGAGCCCGATCTTCCCCATCGGTGATGTCGGCGAT
ATAGGCGCCAGCAACCGCACCTGTGGCGCCGGTGATGCCGGCCACGATGCGTCCGGCGTAGAGGATCGAG
ATCTCGATCCCGCGAAATTAATACGACTCACTATAGGGGAATTGTGAGCGGATAACAATTCCCCTCTAGA
AATAATTTTGTTTAACTTTAAGAAGGAGATATACCATGGGAATCGAAGAAGGTAAACTGGTAATCTGGAT
TAACGGCGATAAAGGCTATAACGGTCTCGCTGAAGTCGGTAAGAAATTCGAGAAAGATACCGGAATTAAA
GTCACCGTTGAGCATCCGGATAAACTGGAAGAGAAATTCCCACAGGTTGCGGCAACTGGCGATGGCCCTG
ACATTATCTTCTGGGCACACGACCGCTTTGGTGGCTACGCTCAATCTGGCCTGTTGGCTGAAATCACCCC
GGACAAAGCGTTCCAGGACAAGCTGTATCCGTTTACCTGGGATGCCGTACGTTACAACGGCAAGCTGATT
GCTTACCCGATCGCTGTTGAAGCGTTATCGCTGATTTATAACAAAGATCTGCTGCCGAACCCGCCAAAAA
CCTGGGAAGAGATCCCGGCGCTGGATAAAGAACTGAAAGCGAAAGGTAAGAGCGCGCTGATGTTCAACCT
GCAAGAACCGTACTTCACCTGGCCGCTGATTGCTGCTGACGGGGGTTATGCGTTCAAGTATGAAAACGGC
AAGTACGACATTAAAGACGTGGGCGTGGATAACGCTGGCGCGAAAGCGGGTCTGACCTTCCTGGTTGACC
TGATTAAAAACAAACACATGAATGCAGACACCGATTACTCCATCGCAGAAGCTGCCTTTAATAAAGGCGA
AACAGCGATGACCATCAACGGCCCGTGGGCATGGTCCAACATCGACACCAGCAAAGTGAATTATGGTGTA
ACGGTACTGCCGACCTTCAAGGGTCAACCATCCAAACCGTTCGTTGGCGTGCTGAGCGCAGGTATTAACG
CCGCCAGTCCGAACAAAGAGCTGGCAAAAGAGTTCCTCGAAAACTATCTGCTGACTGATGAAGGTCTGGA
AGCGGTTAATAAAGACAAACCGCTGGGTGCCGTAGCGCTGAAGTCTTACGAGGAAGAGTT
