>Addgene plasmid #171782 | pET28-MBP-super TEV protease | depositor partial sequence | sequence record 333196 | MBP-sTEV
ATGGGAATCGAAGAAGGTAAACTGGTAATCTGGATTAACGGCGATAAAGGCTATAACGGTCTCGCTGAAG
TCGGTAAGAAATTCGAGAAAGATACCGGAATTAAAGTCACCGTTGAGCATCCGGATAAACTGGAAGAGAA
ATTCCCACAGGTTGCGGCAACTGGCGATGGCCCTGACATTATCTTCTGGGCACACGACCGCTTTGGTGGC
TACGCTCAATCTGGCCTGTTGGCTGAAATCACCCCGGACAAAGCGTTCCAGGACAAGCTGTATCCGTTTA
CCTGGGATGCCGTACGTTACAACGGCAAGCTGATTGCTTACCCGATCGCTGTTGAAGCGTTATCGCTGAT
TTATAACAAAGATCTGCTGCCGAACCCGCCAAAAACCTGGGAAGAGATCCCGGCGCTGGATAAAGAACTG
AAAGCGAAAGGTAAGAGCGCGCTGATGTTCAACCTGCAAGAACCGTACTTCACCTGGCCGCTGATTGCTG
CTGACGGGGGTTATGCGTTCAAGTATGAAAACGGCAAGTACGACATTAAAGACGTGGGCGTGGATAACGC
TGGCGCGAAAGCGGGTCTGACCTTCCTGGTTGACCTGATTAAAAACAAACACATGAATGCAGACACCGAT
TACTCCATCGCAGAAGCTGCCTTTAATAAAGGCGAAACAGCGATGACCATCAACGGCCCGTGGGCATGGT
CCAACATCGACACCAGCAAAGTGAATTATGGTGTAACGGTACTGCCGACCTTCAAGGGTCAACCATCCAA
ACCGTTCGTTGGCGTGCTGAGCGCAGGTATTAACGCCGCCAGTCCGAACAAAGAGCTGGCAAAAGAGTTC
CTCGAAAACTATCTGCTGACTGATGAAGGTCTGGAAGCGGTTAATAAAGACAAACCGCTGGGTGCCGTAG
CGCTGAAGTCTTACGAGGAAGAGTTGGCGAAAGATCCACGTATTGCCGCCACCATGGAAAACGCCCAGAA
AGGTGAAATCATGCCGAACATCCCGCAGATGTCCGCTTTCTGGTATGCCGTGCGTACTGCGGTGATCAAC
GCCGCCAGCGGTCGTCAGACTGTCGATGAAGCCCTGAAAGACGCGCAGACTAATTCGAGCTCGAACAACA
ACAACAATAACAATAACAACAACCTCGGGATCGAGGGAAGGGGAGATTTTGCAGGTCATCATCATCATCA
TCATCATGGAGAAAGCTTGTTTAAGGGGCCGCGTGATTACAACCCGATATCGAGCACCATTGTTCATTTG
ACGAATGAATCTGATGGGCACACAACATCGTTGTATGGTATTGGATTTGGTCCCTTCATCATTACAAACA
AGCACTTGTTTAGAAGAAATAATGGAACACTGGTGGTCCAATCACTACATGGTGTATTCAAGGTCAAGAA
CACCACGACTTTGCAACAACACCTCATTGATGGGAGGGACATGATAATTATTCGCATGCCTAAGGATTTC
CCACCATTTCCTCAAAAGCTGAAATTTAGAGAGCCACAAAGGGAAGAGCGCATAGTCCTTGTGACAACCA
ACTTCCAAACTAAGAGCATGTCTAGCATGGTGTCAGACACTAGTTCGACATTCCCTTCAGGAGATGGCAT
ATTCTGGAAGCATTGGATTCAAACCAAGGATGGGCAGTGTGGCAGTCCATTAGTATCAACTAGAGATGGG
TTCATTGTTGGTATACACTCAGCATCGAATTTCACCAACACAAACAATTATTTCACAAGCGTGCCGAAAA
ACTTCATGGAATTGTTGACAAATCAGGAGGCGCAGCAGTGGGTTAGTGGTTGGCGATTAAATGCTGACTC
AGTATTGTGGGGAGGCCATAAAGTTTTCATGGACAAACCTGAAGAGCCTTTTCAGCCAGTTAAGGAAGCG
ACTCAACTCATGAATCGTCGTCGCCGTCGCTAATAA
